>Addgene plasmid #52492 | pVITRO-HPV35 L1L2 | depositor full sequence | sequence record 81428 | pVITRO-HPV35 L1L2 sequence 9220 bps
CCTGCAGGGCCTGAAATAACCTCTGAAAGAGGAACTTGGTTAGGTACCTTCTGAGGCGGAAAGAACCAGC
TGTGGAATGTGTGTCAGTTAGGGTGTGGAAAGTCCCCAGGCTCCCCAGCAGGCAGAAGTATGCAAAGCAT
GCATCTCAATTAGTCAGCAACCAGGTGTGGAAAGTCCCCAGGCTCCCCAGCAGGCAGAAGTATGCAAAGC
ATGCATCTCAATTAGTCAGCAACCATAGTCCCACTAGTGGAGCCGAGAGTAATTCATACAAAAGGAGGGA
TCGCCTTCGCAAGGGGAGAGCCCAGGGACCGTCCCTAAATTCTCACAGACCCAAATCCCTGTAGCCGCCC
CACGACAGCGCGAGGAGCATGCGCTCAGGGCTGAGCGCGGGGAGAGCAGAGCACACAAGCTCATAGACCC
TGGTCGTGGGGGGGAGGACCGGGGAGCTGGCGCGGGGCAAACTGGGAAAGCGGTGTCGTGTGCTGGCTCC
GCCCTCTTCCCGAGGGTGGGGGAGAACGGTATATAAGTGCGGCAGTCGCCTTGGACGTTCTTTTTCGCAA
CGGGTTTGCCGTCAGAACGCAGGTGAGGGGCGGGTGTGGCTTCCGCGGGCCGCCGAGCTGGAGGTCCTGC
TCCGAGCGGGCCGGGCCCCGCTGTCGTCGGCGGGGATTAGCTGCGAGCATTCCCGCTTCGAGTTGCGGGC
GGCGCGGGAGGCAGAGTGCGAGGCCTAGCGGCAACCCCGTAGCCTCGCCTCGTGTCCGGCTTGAGGCCTA
GCGTGGTGTCCGCGCCGCCGCCGCGTGCTACTCCGGCCGCACTCTGGTCTTTTTTTTTTTTGTTGTTGTT
GCCCTGCTGCCTTCGATTGCCGTTCAGCAATAGGGGCTAACAAAGGGAGGGTGCGGGGCTTGCTCGCCCG
GAGCCCGGAGAGGTCATGGTTGGGGAGGAATGGAGGGACAGGAGTGGCGGCTGGGGCCCGCCCGCCTTCG
GAGCACATGTCCGACGCCACCTGGATGGGGCGAGGCCTGGGGTTTTTCCCGAAGCAACCAGGCTGGGGTT
AGCGTGCCGAGGCCATGTGGCCCCAGCACCCGGCACGATCTGGCTTGGCGGCGCCGCGTTGCCCTGCCTC
CCTAACTAGGGTGAGGCCATCCCGTCCGGCACCAGTTGCGTGCGTGGAAAGATGGCCGCTCCCGGGCCCT
GTTGCAAGGAGCTCAAAATGGAGGACGCGGCAGCCCGGTGGAGCGGGCGGGTGAGTCACCCACACAAAGG
AAGAGGGCCTGGTCCCTCACCGGCTGCTGCTTCCTGTGACCCCGTGGTCCTATCGGCCGCAATAGTCACC
TCGGGCTTTTGAGCACGGCTAGTCGCGGCGGGGGGAGGGGATGTAATGGCGTTGGAGTTTGTTCACATTT
GGTGGGTGGAGACTAGTCAGGCCAGCCTGGCGCTGGAAGTCATTTTTGGAATTTGTCCCCTTGAGTTTTG
AGCGGAGCTAATTCTCGGGCTTCTTAGCGGTTCAAAGGTATCTTTTAAACCCTTTTTTAGGTGTTGTGAA
AACCACCGCTAATTCAAAGCAACCGGTGATATCAAAGATCCGCCACCATGAGCCTGTGGCGGAGCAACGA
GGCCACCGTGTACCTGCCCCCCGTGTCCGTGAGCAAGGTGGTGTCCACCGACGAGTACGTGACCCGGACC
AACATCTACTACCACGCCGGCAGCAGCAGACTGCTGGCCGTGGGCCACCCCTACTACGCCATCAAGAAGC
AGGACTCTAACAAGATCGCAGTGCCCAAGGTGTCCGGCCTGCAGTACCGGGTGTTCAGAGTGAAGCTGCC
CGACCCCAACAAGTTCGGCTTCCCCGACACCAGCTTCTACGACCCCGCCAGCCAGAGACTGGTCTGGGCC
TGCACCGGCGTGGAAGTGGGCAGAGGACAGCCACTGGGCGTGGGCATCTCTGGCCACCCTCTGCTGAACA
AGCTGGACGACACCGAGAACAGCAATAAGTACGTGGGCAACTCCGGCACCGACAACCGGGAGTGCATCAG
CATGGACTACAAGCAGACCCAGCTGTGCCTGATCGGCTGCAGACCCCCCATCGGCGAGCACTGGGGCAAG
GGCACCCCCTGCAACGCCAACCAGGTCAAGGCCGGCGAGTGCCCCCCTCTGGAACTGCTGAACACCGTGC
TGCAGGACGGCGACATGGTGGACACCGGCTTCGGCGCCATGGACTTCACCACACTGCAGGCAAACAAGTC
CGACGTGCCCCTGGACATCTGCAGCAGCATCTGCAAGTACCCCGACTACCTGAAGATGGTGTCCGAGCCC
TACGGCGATATGCTGTTCTTCTACCTGCGGCGGGAGCAGATGTTCGTGCGGCACCTGTTCAACAGAGCCG
GCACCGTGGGCGAGACAGTGCCCGCCGACCTGTACATCAAGGGCACCACCGGCACACTGCCCAGCACCAG
CTACTTCCCCACCCCCAGCGGCAGCATGGTCACCAGCGACGCCCAGATCTTCAACAAGCCCTACTGGCTG
CAGCGGGCCCAGGGCCACAACAACGGCATCTGCTGGTCCAACCAGCTGTTCGTGACCGTGGTCGATACCA
CTCGGTCCACCAACATGAGCGTGTGCAGCGCCGTGAGCAGCAGCGACAGCACCTACAAGAACGACAACTT
CAAAGAGTACCTGCGGCACGGCGAGGAATACGACCTGCAGTTCATCTTCCAGCTGTGCAAGATCACCCTG
ACCGCCGACGTGATGACCTACATCCACAGCATGAACCCCAGCATCCTGGAAGATTGGAACTTCGGCCTGA
CCCCCCCTCCTAGCGGCACCCTGGAAGATACCTACAGATACGTGACCAGCCAGGCCGTGACCTGCCAGAA
GCCCAGCGCCCCCAAGCCCAAGGACGACCCCCTGAAGAACTACACCTTCTGGGAGGTCGACCTGAAAGAG
AAGTTCAGCGCTGACCTGGACCAGTTCCCCCTGGGCCGGAAGTTCCTGCTGCAAGCTGGCCTGAAGGCCA
GACCCAACTTCCGGCTGGGCAAGAGAGCCGCCCCTGCCTCCACCTCCAAGAAGTCCAGCACCAAGCGGCG
GAAAGTGAAGTCCTGATAGTCTAGCTGGCCAGACATGATAAGATACATTGATGAGTTTGGACAAACCACA
ACTAGAATGCAGTGAAAAAAATGCTTTATTTGTGAAATTTGTGATGCTATTGCTTTATTTGTAACCATTA
TAAGCTGCAATAAACAAGTTAACAACAACAATTGCATTCATTTTATGTTTCAGGTTCAGGGGGAGGTGTG
GGAGGTTTTTTAAAGCAAGTAAAACCTCTACAAATGTGGTATGGAAATGTTAATTAACTAGCCATGACCA
AAATCCCTTAACGTGAGTTTTCGTTCCACTGAGCGTCAGACCCCGTAGAAAAGATCAAAGGATCTTCTTG
AGATCCTTTTTTTCTGCGCGTAATCTGCTGCTTGCAAACAAAAAAACCACCGCTACCAGCGGTGGTTTGT
TTGCCGGATCAAGAGCTACCAACTCTTTTTCCGAAGGTAACTGGCTTCAGCAGAGCGCAGATACCAAATA
CTGTTCTTCTAGTGTAGCCGTAGTTAGGCCACCACTTCAAGAACTCTGTAGCACCGCCTACATACCTCGC
TCTGCTAATCCTGTTACCAGTGGCTGCTGCCAGTGGCGATAAGTCGTGTCTTACCGGGTTGGACTCAAGA
CGATAGTTACCGGATAAGGCGCAGCGGTCGGGCTGAACGGGGGGTTCGTGCACACAGCCCAGCTTGGAGC
GAACGACCTACACCGAACTGAGATACCTACAGCGTGAGCTATGAGAAAGCGCCACGCTTCCCGAAGGGAG
AAAGGCGGACAGGTATCCGGTAAGCGGCAGGGTCGGAACAGGAGAGCGCACGAGGGAGCTTCCAGGGGGA
AACGCCTGGTATCTTTATAGTCCTGTCGGGTTTCGCCACCTCTGACTTGAGCGTCGATTTTTGTGATGCT
CGTCAGGGGGGCGGAGCCTATGGAAAAACGCCAGCAACGCGGCCTTTTTACGGTTCCTGGCCTTTTGCTG
GCCTTTTGCTCACATGTTCTTAATTAACCTGCAGGCGTTACATAACTTACGGTAAATGGCCCGCCTGGCT
GACCGCCCAACGACCCCCGCCCATTGACGTCAATAATGACGTATGTTCCCATAGTAACGCCAATAGGGAC
TTTCCATTGACGTCAATGGGTGGAGTATTTACGGTAAACTGCCCACTTGGCAGTACATCAAGTGTATCAT
ATGCCAAGTACGCCCCCTATTGACGTCAATGACGGTAAATGGCCCGCCTGGCATTATGCCCAGTACATGA
CCTTATGGGACTTTCCTACTTGGCAGTACATCTACGTATTAGTCATCGCTATTACCATGATGATGCGGTT
TTGGCAGTACATCAATGGGCGTGGATAGCGGTTTGACTCACGGGGATTTCCAAGTCTCCACCCCATTGAC
GTCAATGGGAGTTTGTTTTGACTAGTGGAGCCGAGAGTAATTCATACAAAAGGAGGGATCGCCTTCGCAA
GGGGAGAGCCCAGGGACCGTCCCTAAATTCTCACAGACCCAAATCCCTGTAGCCGCCCCACGACAGCGCG
AGGAGCATGCGCCCAGGGCTGAGCGCGGGTAGATCAGAGCACACAAGCTCACAGTCCCCGGCGGTGGGGG
GAGGGGCGCGCTGAGCGGGGGCCAGGGAGCTGGCGCGGGGCAAACTGGGAAAGTGGTGTCGTGTGCTGGC
TCCGCCCTCTTCCCGAGGGTGGGGGAGAACGGTATATAAGTGCGGTAGTCGCCTTGGACGTTCTTTTTCG
CAACGGGTTTGCCGTCAGAACGCAGGTGAGTGGCGGGTGTGGCTTCCGCGGGCCCCGGAGCTGGAGCCCT
GCTCTGAGCGGGCCGGGCTGATATGCGAGTGTCGTCCGCAGGGTTTAGCTGTGAGCATTCCCACTTCGAG
TGGCGGGCGGTGCGGGGGTGAGAGTGCGAGGCCTAGCGGCAACCCCGTAGCCTCGCCTCGTGTCCGGCTT
GAGGCCTAGCGTGGTGTCCGCCGCCGCGTGCCACTCCGGCCGCACTATGCGTTTTTTGTCCTTGCTGCCC
TCGATTGCCTTCCAGCAGCATGGGCTAACAAAGGGAGGGTGTGGGGCTCACTCTTAAGGAGCCCATGAAG
CTTACGTTGGATAGGAATGGAAGGGCAGGAGGGGCGACTGGGGCCCGCCCGCCTTCGGAGCACATGTCCG
ACGCCACCTGGATGGGGCGAGGCCTGTGGCTTTCCGAAGCAATCGGGCGTGAGTTTAGCCTACCTGGGCC
ATGTGGCCCTAGCACTGGGCACGGTCTGGCCTGGCGGTGCCGCGTTCCCTTGCCTCCCAACAAGGGTGAG
GCCGTCCCGCCCGGCACCAGTTGCTTGCGCGGAAAGATGGCCGCTCCCGGGGCCCTGTTGCAAGGAGCTC
AAAATGGAGGACGCGGCAGCCCGGTGGAGCGGGCGGGTGAGTCACCCACACAAAGGAAGAGGGCCTTGCC
CCTCGCCGGCCGCTGCTTCCTGTGACCCCGTGGTCTATCGGCCGCATAGTCACCTCGGGCTTCTCTTGAG
CACCGCTCGTCGCGGCGGGGGGAGGGGATCTAATGGCGTTGGAGTTTGTTCACATTTGGTGGGTGGAGAC
TAGTCAGGCCAGCCTGGCGCTGGAAGTCATTCTTGGAATTTGCCCCTTTGAGTTTGGAGCGAGGCTAATT
CTCAAGCCTCTTAGCGGTTCAAAGGTATTTTCTAAACCCGTTTCCAGGTGTTGTGAAAGCCACCGCTAAT
TCAAAGCAATCCGGAGTATACGGATCCGCCACCATGCGGCACAAGCGGAGCACCAAGAGAGTGAAGCGGG
CCAGCGCCACCCAGCTGTACCGGACCTGCAAAGCCGCCGGAACCTGCCCCCCTGACGTGATCCCCAAGGT
GGAGGGCAACACCGTGGCCGACCAGATCCTGAAGTACGGCAGCATGGCCGTGTTCTTCGGCGGCCTGGGC
ATCGGCAGCGGCTCTGGCACCGGCGGCAGATCCGGCTACGTGCCCCTGGGCACCACACCTCCCACCGCCG
CCACCAACATTCCCATCAGACCCCCCGTGACCGTGGAGAGCATCCCCCTGGACACCATCGGCCCCCTGGA
CTCCAGCATCGTGTCCCTGGTGGAGGAAACCAGCTTCATCGAGAGCGGAGCCCCCGTGGTCACCCCCAGA
GTGCCTCCCACTACCGGCTTCACCATCACCACCTCCACCGACACAACCCCCGCCATCCTGGACGTGACCA
GCATCAGCACCCACGACAACCCCACTTTCACCGATCCCAGCGTGCTGCACCCCCCCACCCCTGCCGAGAC
AAGCGGCCACTTCGTGCTGTCCAGCAGCAGCATCTCCACCCACAACTACGAGGAAATCCCCATGGATACC
TTCATCGTGTCCACCGACAGCAACAACATCACCAACAGCACCCCCATCCCCGGCAGCCGGCCCACCACCC
GGCTGGGCCTGTACAGCAAGGGCACCCAGCAGGTCAAGGTGGTGGACCCCGCCTTCATGACCAGCCCCGC
CAAGCTGATCACCTACGACAATCCCGCCTACGAGGGCCTGAACCCCGATACCACCCTGCAGTTCGAGCAC
GAGGACATCAGCCTGGCCCCCGACCCCGATTTCATGGACATCATTGCCCTGCACAGACCCGCCCTGACCT
CTCGGAAGGGCACCATCCGGTACAGCAGAGTGGGCAACAAGCGGACCATGCACACCAGAAGCGGCAAGGC
CATCGGCGCCAGAGTGCACTACTACCAGGACCTGAGCAGCATCACCGAGGACATTGAGCTGCAGCCCCTG
CAGCACGTGCCCAGCAGCCTGCCTCACACCACCGTGTCCACCTCCCTGAACGACGGCATGTTCGACATCT
ACGCCCCCATCGACACCGAAGAGGACATCATCTTCAGCGCCAGCTCCAACAACACCCTGTACACCACAAG
CAACACCGCCTACGTGCCCTCCAACACCACCATCCCCCTGAGCAGCGGCTACGACATCCCTATCACCGCC
GGACCCGACATCGTGTTCAACAGCAATACCATCACAAACACCGTGCTGCCCGTGCCCACCGGCCCCATCT
ACAGCATCATTGCCGACGGCGGCGACTTCTACCTGCACCCCAGCTACTACCTGCTGAAGCGGCGGAGAAA
GAGAATCCCCTACTTCTTCGCCGACGTGTCCGTGGCCGTGTGATAGTCTAGGAGCAGGTTTCCCCAATGA
CACAAAACGTGCAACTTGAAACTCCGCCTGGTCTTTCCAGGTCTAGAGGGGTAACACTTTGTACTGCGTT
TGGCTCCACGCTCGATCCACTGGCGAGTGTTAGTAACAGCACTGTTGCTTCGTAGCGGAGCATGACGGCC
GTGGGAACTCCTCCTTGGTAACAAGGACCCACGGGGCCAAAAGCCACGCCCACACGGGCCCGTCATGTGT
GCAACCCCAGCACGGCGACTTTACTGCGAAACCCACTTTAAAGTGACATTGAAACTGGTACCCACACACT
GGTGACAGGCTAAGGATGCCCTTCAGGTACCCCGAGGTAACACGCGACACTCGGGATCTGAGAAGGGGAC
TGGGGCTTCTATAAAAGCGCTCGGTTTAAAAAGCTTCTATGCCTGAATAGGTGACCGGAGGTCGGCACCT
TTCCTTTGCAATTACTGACCCTATGAATACACTGACTGTTTGACAATTAATCATCGGCATAGTATATCGG
CATAGTATAATACGACTCACTATAGGAGGGCCACCATGATTGAACAAGATGGATTGCACGCAGGTTCTCC
GGCCGCTTGGGTGGAGAGGCTATTCGGCTATGACTGGGCACAACAGACAATCGGCTGCTCTGATGCCGCC
GTGTTCCGGCTGTCAGCGCAGGGGCGCCCGGTTCTTTTTGTCAAGACCGACCTGTCCGGTGCCCTGAATG
AACTGCAAGACGAGGCAGCGCGGCTATCGTGGCTGGCCACGACGGGCGTTCCTTGCGCAGCTGTGCTCGA
CGTTGTCACTGAAGCGGGAAGGGACTGGCTGCTATTGGGCGAAGTGCCGGGGCAGGATCTCCTGTCATCT
CACCTTGCTCCTGCCGAGAAAGTATCCATCATGGCTGATGCAATGCGGCGGCTGCATACGCTTGATCCGG
CTACCTGCCCATTCGACCACCAAGCGAAACATCGCATCGAGCGAGCACGTACTCGGATGGAAGCCGGTCT
TGTCGATCAGGATGATCTGGACGAAGAGCATCAGGGGCTCGCGCCAGCCGAACTGTTCGCCAGGCTCAAG
GCGAGCATGCCCGACGGCGAGGATCTCGTCGTGACACATGGCGATGCCTGCTTGCCGAATATCATGGTGG
AAAATGGCCGCTTTTCTGGATTCATCGACTGTGGCCGGCTGGGTGTGGCGGACCGCTATCAGGACATAGC
GTTGGCTACCCGTGATATTGCTGAAGAGCTTGGCGGCGAATGGGCTGACCGCTTCCTCGTGCTTTACGGT
ATCGCCGCTCCCGATTCGCAGCGCATCGCCTTCTATCGCCTTCTTGACGAGTTCTTCTGAGCGGGACTCT
GGGGTTCGAAATGACCGACCAAGCGAATTCGCTAGGATTATCCCTAATACCTGCCACCCCACTCTTAATC
AGTGGTGGAAGAACGGTCTCAGAACTGTTTGTTTCAATTGGCCATTTAAGTTTAGTAGTAAAAGACTGGT
TAATGATAACAATGCATCGTAAAACCTTCAGAAGGAAAGGAGAATGTTTTGTGGACCACTTTGGTTTTCT
TTTTTGCGTGTGGCAGTTTTAAGTTATTAGTTTTTAAAATCAGTACTTTTTAATGGAAACAACTTGACCA
AAAATTTGTCACAGAATTTTGAGACCCATTAAAAAAGTTAAATGAGAAACCTGTGTGTTCCTTTGGTCAA
CACCGAGACATTTAGGTGAAAGACATCTAATTCTGGTTTTACGAATCTGGAAACTTCTTGAAAATGTAAT
TCTTGAGTTAACACTTCTGGGTGGAGAATAGGGTTGTTTTCCCCCCACATAATTGGAAGGGGAAGGAATA
TCATTTAAAGCTATGGGAGGGTTGCTTTGATTACAACACTGGAGAGAAATGCAGCATGTTGCTGATTGCC
TGTCACTAAAACAGGCCAAAAACTGAGTCCTTGGGTTGCATAGAAAGCTG
Features (pLannotate 1.2.2; 14 found; start..end, strand, type, name):
     51..242     +  promoter       SV40 promoter (fragment): SV40 enhancer and early promoter
    429..1562    +  promoter       mEF-1α promoter (fragment): strong constitutive promoter for mouse elongation factor EF-1α
   1588..3093    +  CDS            L1: VL1_HPV35 - Experimental evidence at protein level: Swiss-Prot protein existence level 1. Forms an icosahedral capsid with a T=7 symmetry and a 50 nm diameter. The capsid is composed of 72 pentamers linked to each other by disulfide bonds and associated with L2 proteins. Binds to heparan sulfate proteoglycans on cell surface of basal layer keratinocytes to provide initial virion attachment. This binding mediates a conformational change in the virus capsid that facilitates efficient infection. The virion enters the host cell via endocytosis. During virus trafficking, L1 protein dissociates from
   3119..3240    -  polyA_signal   SV40 poly(A) signal: SV40 polyadenylation signal
   3263..3334    -  CDS            large T antigen (fragment): large T antigen from SV40 (simian virus 40)
   3428..4016    +  rep_origin     ori: high-copy-number ColE1/pMB1/pBR322/pUC origin of replication
   4096..4399    +  enhancer       CMV enhancer: human cytomegalovirus immediate early enhancer
   4401..4500    +  promoter       CMV promoter (fragment): human cytomegalovirus (CMV) immediate early promoter
   5844..7247    +  CDS            L2: VL2_HPV16 - Experimental evidence at protein level: Swiss-Prot protein existence level 1. Minor protein of the capsid that localizes along the inner surface of the virion, within the central cavities beneath the L1 pentamers. Plays a role in capsid stabilization through interaction with the major capsid protein L1. Once the virion enters the host cell, L2 escorts the genomic DNA into the nucleus by promoting escape from the endosomal compartments and traffic through the host Golgi network. Mechanistically, the C-terminus of L2 possesses a cell-penetrating peptide that protudes from the host en
   7263..7707    +  misc_feature   FMDV IRES: internal ribosome entry site (IRES) of the foot-and-mouth disease virus
   7740..7758    +  promoter       tac promoter (fragment): strong E. coli promoter; hybrid between the trp and lac UV5 promoters
   7778..7796    +  promoter       T7 promoter: promoter for bacteriophage T7 RNA polymerase
   7806..8600    +  CDS            NeoR/KanR: aminoglycoside phosphotransferase from Tn5; aph(3')-II (or nptII); confers resistance to neomycin, kanamycin, and G418 (Geneticin®)
   8647..9219    +  polyA_signal   EF-1α poly(A) signal: human EF-1α polyadenylation signal
