[The description below was written by a language model from this plasmid's Addgene catalogue record and pLannotate feature annotations shown in this document.]
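Description:
pVITRO-HPV35 L1L2 is a 9.2 kb mammalian expression plasmid built on InvivoGen's pVITRO1-neo-mcs backbone, a dual-cassette vector designed to co-express two genes from a single plasmid. It carries the two capsid genes of human papillomavirus type 35: L1, the major capsid protein that assembles into pentamers forming the icosahedral shell, and L2, the minor capsid protein that sits beneath the L1 pentamers and assists genome delivery during infection. The catalogue lists the insert species as human, but the genes are viral. The L2 annotation was matched to the HPV16 L2 reference entry, presumably by homology, whereas the record identifies the insert as HPV35 L2.

In the annotated sequence, L1 lies downstream of an SV40 enhancer fragment and a mouse EF-1α promoter and is terminated by an SV40 polyadenylation signal. The second cassette begins with a CMV enhancer and a short CMV promoter fragment. About 1.3 kb between this and the L2 coding sequence is unannotated, so the core promoter driving L2 is not identified in the feature table. L2 is followed by an FMDV IRES and the Tn5 NeoR/KanR gene, ending in an EF-1α polyadenylation signal, so the resistance marker appears to be translated from the same transcript as L2, linking G418 selection in mammalian cells to L2 expression. Short bacterial promoter elements just upstream of NeoR/KanR would allow the same gene to provide kanamycin selection in E. coli, where the plasmid replicates at high copy from a ColE1/pUC-type origin.

The stated purpose is expression of HPV35 L1 and L2 in mammalian cells. The associated publication concerns the infectivity of diverse HPV types and the effects of inhibitors and L2 antibodies, which fits use in producing HPV35 capsids for such studies.
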