Addgene plasmid #52492: pVITRO-HPV35 L1L2
Purpose: Expresses HPV35 L1 and L2 in mammalian cells
Depositing lab: Richard Roden. Depositing organization: Johns Hopkins University and School of Medicine. Publication: Impact of inhibitors and L2 antibodies upon the infectivity of diverse alpha and beta human papillomavirus types. Kwak K, Jiang R, Wang JW, Jagu S, Kirnbauer R, Roden RB. PLoS One. 2014 May 9;9(5):e97232. doi: 10.1371/journal.pone.0097232. eCollection 2014. PubMed 24816794.
Backbone
  Vector backbone: pVITRO1-neo-mcs
  Backbone manufacturer: InvivoGen
  Backbone size w/o insert (bp): 6295
  Total vector size (bp): 9220
  Vector type: Mammalian Expression
  Selectable markers: Neomycin (select with G418)
Growth in bacteria
  Bacterial resistance: Kanamycin, 50 μg/mL
  Growth temperature: 37°C
  Growth strain: DH5alpha
  Copy number: High Copy
Gene/Insert 1
  Gene/Insert name: HPV35 L1
  Species: H. sapiens (human)
  Insert size (bp): 1512
  Cloning method: Restriction Enzyme; 5′ cloning site BglII (destroyed during cloning); 3′ cloning site NheI (destroyed during cloning)
  Sequencing primers: 5′ AAACCACCGCTAATTCAAAGC; 3′ GTGGTTTGTCCAAACTCATCAA
Gene/Insert 2
  Gene/Insert name: HPV35 L2
  Species: H. sapiens (human)
  Insert size (bp): 1413
  Cloning method: Restriction Enzyme; 5′ cloning site BamHI (not destroyed); 3′ cloning site AvrII (destroyed during cloning)
  Sequencing primers: 5′ GCCTCTTAGCGGTTCAAAGG; 3′ CAAAGGTATTTTCTAAACCCGTTTC
Terms and licenses: Academic/Nonprofit Terms; Industry Terms: Not Available to Industry
How to cite: pVITRO-HPV35 L1L2 was a gift from Richard Roden (Addgene plasmid # 52492 ; http://n2t.net/addgene:52492 ; RRID:Addgene_52492)
