>Addgene plasmid #52492 | pVITRO-HPV35 L1L2 | addgene partial sequence | sequence record 84499 | mEF1-Fwd 5'-TTTTGAGCGGAGCTAATTCTCGGG-3'
AACCCTTTTTTAGGTGTTGTGAAAACCACCGCTAATTCAAAGCAACCGGTGATATCAAAGATCCGCCACC
ATGAGCCTGTGGCGGAGCAACGAGGCCACCGTGTACCTGCCCCCCGTGTCCGTGAGCAAGGTGGTGTCCA
CCGACGAGTACGTGACCCGGACCAACATCTACTACCACGCCGGCAGCAGCAGACTGCTGGCCGTGGGCCA
CCCCTACTACGCCATCAAGAAGCAGGACTCTAACAAGATCGCAGTGCCCAAGGTGTCCGGCCTGCAGTAC
CGGGTGTTCAGAGTGAAGCTGCCCGACCCCAACAAGTTCGGCTTCCCCGACACCAGCTTCTACGACCCCG
CCAGCCAGAGACTGGTCTGGGCCTGCACCGGCGTGGAAGTGGGCAGAGGACAGCCACTGGGCGTGGGCAT
CTCTGGCCACCCTCTGCTGAACAAGCTGGACGACACCGAGAACAGCAATAAGTACGTGGGCAACTCCGGC
ACCGACAACCGGGAGTGCATCAGCATGGACTACAAGCAGACCCAGCTGTGCCTGATCGGCTGCAGACCCC
CCATCGGCGAGCACTGGGGCAAGGGCACCCCCTGCAACGCCAACCAGGTCAAGGCCGGCGAGTGCCCCCC
TCTGGAACTGCTGAACACCGTGCTGCAGGACGGCGACATGGTGGACACCGGCTTCGGCGCCATGGACTTC
ACCACACTGCAGGCAAACAAGTCCGACGTGCCCCTGGACATCTGCAGCAGCATCTGCAAGTACCCCGACT
ACCTGAAGATGGTGTCCGAGCCCTACGGCGATATGCTGTTCTTCTACCTGCGGCGG
