>Addgene plasmid #52492 | pVITRO-HPV35 L1L2 | addgene partial sequence | sequence record 84536 | EBV-rev 5'-GTGGTTTGTCCAAACTCATC-3'
GACTATCAGGACTTCACTTTCCGCCGCTTGGTGCTGGACTTCTTGGAGGTGGAGGCAGGGGCGGCTCTCT
TGCCCAGCCGGAAGTTGGGTCTGGCCTTCAGGCCAGCTTGCAGCAGGAACTTCCGGCCCAGGGGGAACTG
GTCCAGGTCAGCGCTGAACTTCTCTTTCAGGTCGACCTCCCAGAAGGTGTAGTTCTTCAGGGGGTCGTCC
TTGGGCTTGGGGGCGCTGGGCTTCTGGCAGGTCACGGCCTGGCTGGTCACGTATCTGTAGGTATCTTCCA
GGGTGCCGCTAGGAGGGGGGGTCAGGCCGAAGTTCCAATCTTCCAGGATGCTGGGGTTCATGCTGTGGAT
GTAGGTCATCACGTCGGCGGTCAGGGTGATCTTGCACAGCTGGAAGATGAACTGCAGGTCGTATTCCTCG
CCGTGCCGCAGGTACTCTTTGAAGTTGTCGTTCTTGTAGGTGCTGTCGCTGCTGCTCACGGCGCTGCACA
CGCTCATGTTGGTGGACCGAGTGGTATCGACCACGGTCACGAACAGCTGGTTGGACCAGCAGATGCCGTT
GTTGTGGCCCTGGGCCCGCTGCAGCCAGTAGGGCTTGTTGAAGATCTGGGCGTCGCTGGTGACCATGCTG
CCGCTGGGGGTGGGGAAGTAGCTGGTGCTGGGCAGTGTGCCGGTGGTGCCCTTGATGTACAGGTCGGCGG
GCACTGTCTCGCCCACGGTGCCGGCTCTGTTGAACAGGTGCCGCACGAACATCTGCT
