>Addgene plasmid #52492 | pVITRO-HPV35 L1L2 | addgene partial sequence | sequence record 84682 | pVITRO-P25F 5'-CAAAGGTATTTTCTAAACCCGTTTC-3'
AGCAATCCGGAGTATACGGATCCGCCACCATGCGGCACAAGCGGAGCACCAAGAGAGTGAAGCGGGCCAG
CGCCACCCAGCTGTACCGGACCTGCAAAGCCGCCGGAACCTGCCCCCCTGACGTGATCCCCAAGGTGGAG
GGCAACACCGTGGCCGACCAGATCCTGAAGTACGGCAGCATGGCCGTGTTCTTCGGCGGCCTGGGCATCG
GCAGCGGCTCTGGCACCGGCGGCAGATCCGGCTACGTGCCCCTGGGCACCACACCTCCCACCGCCGCCAC
CAACATTCCCATCAGACCCCCCGTGACCGTGGAGAGCATCCCCCTGGACACCATCGGCCCCCTGGACTCC
AGCATCGTGTCCCTGGTGGAGGAAACCAGCTTCATCGAGAGCGGAGCCCCCGTGGTCACCCCCAGAGTGC
CTCCCACTACCGGCTTCACCATCACCACCTCCACCGACACAACCCCCGCCATCCTGGACGTGACCAGCAT
CAGCACCCACGACAACCCCACTTTCACCGATCCCAGCGTGCTGCACCCCCCCACCCCTGCCGAGACAAGC
GGCCACTTCGTGCTGTCCAGCAGCAGCATCTCCACCCACAACTACGAGGAAATCCCCATGGATACCTTCA
TCGTGTCCACCGACAGCAACAACATCACCAACAGCACCCCCATCCCCGGCAGCCGGCCCACCACCCGGCT
GGGCCTGTACAGCAAGGGCACCCAGCAGGTCAAGGTGGTGGACCCCGCCTTCATGACCAGCCCCGCCAAG
CTGATCACCTACGACAATCCCGCCTACGA
